>Addgene plasmid #219170 | SFFV-ZBTB1-Brd 227 | addgene full sequence | sequence record 473306 | Addgene NGS Result
ATTTATGCAGAGGCCGAGGCCGCCTCGGCCTCTGAGCTATTCCAGAAGTAGTGAGGAGGCTTTTTTGGAG
GCCTAGGGACGTACCCAATTCGCCCTATAGTGAGTCGTATTACGCGCGCTCACTGGCCGTCGTTTTACAA
CGTCGTGACTGGGAAAACCCTGGCGTTACCCAACTTAATCGCCTTGCAGCACATCCCCCTTTCGCCAGCT
GGCGTAATAGCGAAGAGGCCCGCACCGATCGCCCTTCCCAACAGTTGCGCAGCCTGAATGGCGAATGGG
[124 nt withheld, positions 280-403]
C
[91 nt withheld, positions 405-495]
A
[49 nt withheld, positions 497-545]
CCTTTGACGTTGGAGTCCACGTTCTTT
[37 nt withheld, positions 573-609]
ACCCTATCTCGGTCTATTCTTTTGATTTATAAGGGATTTTGCCGATTTCGGCCTATTGGTTAAAAAATGA
GCTGATTTAACAAAAATTTAACGCGAATTTTAACAAAATATTAACGCTTACAATTTAGGTGGCACTTTTC
GGGGAAATGTGCGCGGAACCCCTATTTGTTTATTTTTCTAAATACATTCAAATATGTATCCGCTCATGAG
ACAATAACCCTGATAAATGCTTCAATAATATTGAAAAAGGAAGAGTATGAGTATTCAACATTTCCGTGTC
GCCCTTATTCCCTTTTTTGCGGCATTTTGCCTTCCTGTTTTTGCTCACCCAGAAACGCTGGTGAAAGTAA
AAGATGCTGAAGATCAGTTGGGTGCACGAGTGGGTTACATCGAACTGGATCTCAACAGCGGTAAGATCCT
TGAGAGTTTTCGCCCCGAAGAACGTTTTCCAATGATGAGCACTTTTAAAGTTCTGCTATGTGGCGCGGTA
TTATCCCGTATTGACGCCGGGCAAGAGCAACTCGGTCGCCGCATACACTATTCTCAGAATGACTTGGTTG
AGTACTCACCAGTCACAGAAAAGCATCTTACGGATGGCATGACAGTAAGAGAATTATGCAGTGCTGCCAT
AACCATGAGTGATAACACTGCGGCCAACTTACTTCTGACAACGATCGGAGGACCGAAGGAGCTAACCGCT
TTTTTGCACAACATGGGGGATCATGTAACTCGCCTTGATCGTTGGGAACCGGAGCTGAATGAAGCCATAC
CAAACGACGAGCGTGACACCACGATGCCTGTAGCAATGGCAACAACGTTGCGCAAACTATTAACTGGCGA
ACTACTTACTCTAGCTTCCCGGCAACAATTAATAGACTGGATGGAGGCGGATAAAGTTGCAGGACCACTT
CTGCGCTCGGCCCTTCCGGCTGGCTGGTTTATTGCTGATAAATCTGGAGCCGGTGAGCGTGGGTCTCGCG
GTATCATTGCAGCACTGGGGCCAGATGGTAAGCCCTCCCGTATCGTAGTTATCTACACGACGGGGAGTCA
GGCAACTATGGATGAACGAAATAGACAGATCGCTGAGATAGGTGCCTCACTGATTAAGCATTGGTAACTG
TCAGACCAAGTTTACTCATATATACTTTAGATTGATTTAAAACTTCATTTTTAATTTAAAAGGATCTAGG
TGAAGATCCTTTTTGATAATCTCATGACCAAAATCCCTTAACGTGAGTTTTCGTTCCACTGAGCGTCAGA
CCCCGTAGAAAAGATCAAAGGATCTTCTTGAGATCCTTTTTTTCTGCGCGTAATCTGCTGCTTGCAAACA
AAAAAACCACCGCTACCAGCGGTGGTTTGTTTGCCGGATCAAGAGCTACCAACTCTTTTTCCGAAGGTAA
CTGGCTTCAGCAGAGCGCAGATACCAAATACTGTTCTTCTAGTGTAGCCGTAGTTAGGCCACCACTTCAA
GAACTCTGTAGCACCGCCTACATACCTCGCTCTGCTAATCCTGTTACCAGTGGCTGCTGCCAGTGGCGAT
AAGTCGTGTCTTACCGGGTTGGACTCAAGACGATAGTTACCGGATAAGGCGCAGCGGTCGGGCTGAACGG
GGGGTTCGTGCACACAGCCCAGCTTGGAGCGAACGACCTACACCGAACTGAGATACCTACAGCGTGAGCT
ATGAGAAAGCGCCACGCTTCCCGAAGGGAGAAAGGCGGACAGGTATCCGGTAAGCGGCAGGGTCGGAACA
GGAGAGCGCACGAGGGAGCTTCCAGGGGGAAACGCCTGGTATCTTTATAGTCCTGTCGGGTTTCGCCACC
TCTGACTTGAGCGTCGATTTTTGTGATGCTCGTCAGGGGGGCGGAGCCTATGGAAAAACGCCAGCAACGC
GGCCTTTTTACGGTTCCTGGCCTTTTGCTGGCCTTTTGCTCACATGTTCTTTCCTGCGTTATCCCCTGAT
TCTGTGGATAACCGTATTACCGCCTTTGAGTGAGCTGATACCGCTCGCCGCAGCCGAACGACCGAGCGCA
GCGAGTCAGTGAGCGAGGAAGCGGAAGAGCGCCCAATACGCAAACCGCCTCTCCCCGCGCGTTGGCCGAT
TCATTAATGCAGCTGGCACGACAGGTTTCCCGACTGGAAAGCGGGCAGTGAGCGCAACGCAATTAATGTG
AGTTAGCTCACTCATTAGGCACCCCAGGCTTTACACTTTATGCTTCCGGCTCGTATGTTGTGTGGAATTG
TGAGCGGATAACAATTTCACACAGGAAACAGCTATGACCATGATTACGCCAAGCGCGCAATTAACCCTCA
CTAAAGGGAACAAAAGCTGGAGCTGCAAGCTTAATGTAGTCTTATGCAATACTCTTGTAGTCTTGCAACA
TGGTAACGATGAGTTAGCAACATGCCTTACAAGGAGAGAAAAAGCACCGTGCATGCCGATTGGTGGAAGT
AAGGTGGTACGATCGTGCCTTATTAGGAAGGCAACAGACGGGTCTGACATGGATTGGACGAACCACTGAA
TTGCCGCATTGCAGAGATATTGTATTTAAGTGCCTAGCTCGATACATAAACGGGTCTCTCTGGTTAGACC
AGATCTGAGCCTGGGAGCTCTCTGGCTAACTAGGGAACCCACTGCTTAAGCCTCAATAAAGCTTGCCTTG
AGTGCTTCAAGTAGTGTGTGCCCGTCTGTTGTGTGACTCTGGTAACTAGAGATCCCTCAGACCCTTTTAG
TCAGTGTGGAAAATCTCTAGCAGTGGCGCCCGAACAGGGACTTGAAAGCGAAAGGGAAACCAGAGGAGCT
CTCTCGACGCAGGACTCGGCTTGCTGAAGCGCGCACGGCAAGAGGCGAGGGGCGGCGACTGGTGAGTACG
CCAAAAATTTTGACTAGCGGAGGCTAGAAGGAGAGAGATGGGTGCGAGAGCGTCAGTATTAAGCGGGGGA
GAATTAGATCGCGATGGGAAAAAATTCGGTTAAGGCCAGGGGGAAAGAAAAAATATAAATTAAAACATAT
AGTATGGGCAAGCAGGGAGCTAGAACGATTCGCAGTTAATCCTGGCCTGTTAGAAACATCAGAAGGCTGT
AGACAAATACTGGGACAGCTACAACCATCCCTTCAGACAGGATCAGAAGAACTTAGATCATTATATAATA
CAGTAGCAACCCTCTATTGTGTGCATCAAAGGATAGAGATAAAAGACACCAAGGAAGCTTTAGACAAGAT
AGAGGAAGAGCAAAACAAAAGTAAGACCACCGCACAGCAAGCGGCCGCTGATCTTCAGACCTGGAGGAGG
AGATATGAGGGACAATTGGAGAAGTGAATTATATAAATATAAAGTAGTAAAAATTGAACCATTAGGAGTA
GCACCCACCAAGGCAAAGAGAAGAGTGGTGCAGAGAGAAAAAAGAGCAGTGGGAATAGGAGCTTTGTTCC
TTGGGTTCTTGGGAGCAGCAGGAAGCACTATGGGCGCAGCGTCAATGACGCTGACGGTACAGGCCAGACA
ATTATTGTCTGGTATAGTGCAGCAGCAGAACAATTTGCTGAGGGCTATTGAGGCGCAACAGCATCTGTTG
CAACTCACAGTCTGGGGCATCAAGCAGCTCCAGGCAAGAATCCTGGCTGTGGAAAGATACCTAAAGGATC
AACAGCTCCTGGGGATTTGGGGTTGCTCTGGAAAACTCATTTGCACCACTGCTGTGCCTTGGAATGCTAG
TTGGAGTAATAAATCTCTGGAACAGATTTGGAATCACACGACCTGGATGGAGTGGGACAGAGAAATTAAC
AATTACACAAGCTTAATACACTCCTTAATTGAAGAATCGCAAAACCAGCAAGAAAAGAATGAACAAGAAT
TATTGGAATTAGATAAATGGGCAAGTTTGTGGAATTGGTTTAACATAACAAATTGGCTGTGGTATATAAA
ATTATTCATAATGATAGTAGGAGGCTTGGTAGGTTTAAGAATAGTTTTTGCTGTACTTTCTATAGTGAAT
AGAGTTAGGCAGGGATATTCACCATTATCGTTTCAGACCCACCTCCCAACCCCGAGGGGACCCGACAGGC
CCGAAGGAATAGAAGAAGAAGGTGGAGAGAGAGACAGAGACAGATCCATTCGATTAGTGAACGGATCTCG
ACGGTATCGGTTAACTTTTAAAAGAAAAGGGGGGATTGGGGGGTACAGTGCAGGGGAAAGAATAGTAGAC
ATAATAGCAACAGACATACAAACTAAAGAATTACAAAAACAAATTACAAAAATTCAAAATTTTATCGATC
ACGAGACTAGCCTCGAGCTGGCTGCAGTAACGCCATTTTGCAAGGCATGGAAAAATACCAAACCAAGAAT
AGAGAAGTTCAGATCAAGGGCGGGTACATGAAAATAGCTAACGTTGGGCCAAACAGGATATCTGCGGTGA
GCAGTTTCGGCCCCGGCCCGGGGCCAAGAACAGATGGTCACCGCAGTTTCGGCCCCGGCCCGAGGCCAAG
AACAGATGGTCCCCAGATATGGCCCAACCCTCAGCAGTTTCTTAAGACCCATCAGATGTTTCCAGGCTCC
CCCAAGGACCTGAAATGACCCTGCGCCTTATTTGAATTAACCAATCAGCCTGCTTCTCGCTTCTGTTCGC
GCGCTTCTGCTTCCCGAGCTCTATAAAAGAGCTCACAACCCCTCACTCGGCGCGCCAGTCCTCCGACAGA
CTGAGTCGGCCGGTCGAATCAAGCTTATCGATACCGTCGACGGATCCGCTAGCCCGCGGTTCGAAATGGC
AAAGCCCAGCCACAGCAGCTATGTCCTTCAGCAGCTAAACAACCAAAGAGAATGGGGTTTTCTCTGTGAC
TGCTGTATTGCAATTGATGACATTTACTTTCAAGCACACAAGGCAGTTCTAGCTGCCTGTAGCTCCTATT
TTAGAATGTTTTTCATGAACCATCAGCATAGTACTGCACAACTGAATCTCAGCAACATGAAAATTAGTGC
AGAATGTTTTGATCTCATTTTGCAGTTTATGTATTTAGGAAAAATTATGACAGCTCCCTCCAGTTTTGAG
CAGTTTAAAGTGGCAATGAACTACCTACAGCTATACAATGTTCCTGACTGTTTAGAAGACATCCAGGATG
CAGATTGTTCTAGTTCAAAATGTTCCTCTTCTGCTTCCAGCAAACAGAACAGCAAAATGATATTTGGGGT
AAGAATGTATGAAGATACTGTGGCTCGAAATGGCAATGAAGCCAACAGGTGGTGTGCAGAGCCAAGTTCA
ACGGTAAATACACCACATAATAGAGAGGCTGATGAAGAGTCTTTACAATTAGGTAATTTTCCTGAGCCAC
TATTTGATGTATGTAAAAAAAGTTCCGTGTCCAAATTATCTACTCCAAAAGAACGTGTGTCAAGACGCTT
TGGGCGGAGTTTTACCTGTGATAGCTGTGGATTTGGCTTTAGCTGTGAAAAATTATTAGATGAGCATGTG
CTAACCTGTACTAACAGACATTTATACCAAAACACAAGATCTTACCATAGAATAGTAGATATTAGAGATG
GAAAAGACAGTAACATCAAAGCTGAATTTGGTGAAAAAGATTCTTCCAAAACATTTTCTGCACAGACGGA
CAAATACAGAGGAGACACAAGCCAGGCTGCTGATGATTCAGCTTCAACCACTGGAAGCAGAAAAAGTAGC
ACAGTGGAGTCTGAAATAGCAAGCGAAGAGAAAAGCAGAGCTGCTGAGAGGAAAAGGATTATTATTAAGA
TGGAGCCAGAAGATACTCCTACAGATGAACTGAAAGACTTTAACATTATTAAAGTTACTGATAAAGACTG
TAATGAATCCACTGACAATGATGAATTAGAAGATGAACCTGAAGAGCCATTTTATAGATACTATGTTGAA
GAAGATGTCAGCATAAAAAAAAGTGGTAGGAAAACTCTAAAACCTCGAATGTCAGTAAGTGCTGATGAAA
GAGGTGGTTTAGAGAATATGAGGCCCCCTAACAACAGCAGTCCAGTACAAGAGGATGCTGAAAATGCATC
TTGTGAGCTGTGTGGACTTACAATAACCGAGGAGGACCTGTCATCTCATTACTTAGCCAAACACATTGAA
AATATCTGTGCATGTGGTAAATGTGGACAAATACTTGTAAAGGGTAGGCAGCTTCAGGAACATGCTCAAC
GATGTGGCGAGCCCCAAGATCTGACCATGAATGGGTTAGGAAATACTGAGGAGAAAATGGACTTGGAAGA
GAATCCTGATGAGCAGTCCGAAATAAGAGATATGTTTGTTGAAATGCTGGATGATTTTAGGGACAATCAT
TACCAGATAAACAGTATCCAAAAAAAGCAGTTATTTAAACATTCTGCCTGCCCTTTTCGATGTCCTAATT
GTGGCCAGCGTTTTGAAACTGAAAATCTAGTGGTTGAACATATGTCTAGCTGCTTAGATCAAGATATGTT
TAAGAGTGCCATCATGGAAGAAAATGAAAGAGATCACAGACGAAAGCATTTTTGTAATCTGTGTGGAAAA
GGATTTTATCAGCGGTGTCACTTAAGAGAACACTATACTGTTCATACTAAGGAAAAACAGTTTGTTTGTC
AAACATGTGGAAAGCAGTTTTTAAGAGAGCGTCAGTTGCGACTGCACAATGATATGCACAAAGGCATGGC
CAGGTATGTCTGTTCCATTTGTGATCAAGGAAACTTCAGAAAACATGACCATGTACGGCATATGATTTCT
CATTTATCTGCTGGTGAGACTATATGCCAGGTCTGCTTTCAGATATTCCCAAATAATGAACAGTTGGAGC
AGCACATGGATGTTCATCTGTATACATGTGGAATATGTGGAGCAAAATTTAATTTGAGGAAAGATATGAG
ATCACATTATAATGCCAAGCATTTGAAAAGAACCTGAACCGGTCGGATCCCCCGGGCTGCAGGAATTCGA
GCATCTTACCGCCATTTATTCCCATATTTGTTCTGTTTTTCTTGATTTGGGTATACATTTAAATGTTAAT
AAAACAAAATGGTGGGGCAATCATTTACATTTTTAGGGATATGTAATTACTAGTTCAGGTGTATTGCCAC
AAGACAAACATGTTAAGAAACTTTCCCGTTATTTACGCTCTGTTCCTGTTAATCAACCTCTGGATTACAA
AATTTGTGAAAGATTGACTGATATTCTTAACTATGTTGCTCCTTTTACGCTGTGTGGATATGCTGCTTTA
ATGCCTCTGTATCATGCTATTGCTTCCCGTACGGCTTTCGTTTTCTCCTCCTTGTATAAATCCTGGTTGC
TGTCTCTTTATGAGGAGTTGTGGCCCGTTGTCCGTCAACGTGGCGTGGTGTGCTCTGTGTTTGCTGACGC
AACCCCCACTGGCTGGGGCATTGCCACCACCTGTCAACTCCTTTCTGGGACTTTCGCTTTCCCCCTCCCG
ATCGCCACGGCAGAACTCATCGCCGCCTGCCTTGCCCGCTGCTGGACAGGGGCTAGGTTGCTGGGCACTG
ATAATTCCGTGGTGTTGTCGGGGAAGCTGACGTCCTTTGCAATTCGATATCAAGCTGTACCTTCTAGATG
TACACTGTTTGTAGCGCTTCTAGACCAATGACTTACAAGGCAGCTGTAGATCTTAGCCACTTTTTAAAAG
AAAAGGGGGGACTGGAAGGGCTAATTCACTCCCAACGAAGACAAGATCTGCTTTTTGCTTGTACTGGGTC
TCTCTGGTTAGACCAGATCTGAGCCTGGGAGCTCTCTGGCTAACTAGGGAACCCACTGCTTAAGCCTCAA
TAAAGCTTGCCTTGAGTGCTTCAAGTAGTGTGTGCCCGTCTGTTGTGTGACTCTGGTAACTAGAGATCCC
TCAGACCCTTTTAGTCAGTGTGGAAAATCTCTAGCAGTAGTAGTTCATGTCATCTTATTATTCAGTATTT
ATAACTTGCAAAGAAATGAATATCAGAGAGTGAGAGGAACTTGTTTATTGCAGCTTATAATGGTTACAAA
TAAAGCAATAGCATCACAAATTTCACAAATAAAGCATTTTTTTCACTGCATTCTAGTTGTGGTTTGTCCA
AACTCATCAATGTATCTTATCATGTCTGGCTCTAGCTATCCCGCCCCTAACTCCGCCCATCCCGCCCCTA
ACTCCGCCCAGTTCCGCCCATTCTCCGCCCCATGGCTGACTAATTTTTTTT
Features (pLannotate 1.2.2; 29 found; start..end, strand, type, name):
     94..112     -  promoter       T7 promoter: promoter for bacteriophage T7 RNA polymerase
    120..275     +  CDS            lacZα (fragment): LacZα fragment of β-galactosidase; lacZ fragment
    280..708     +  rep_origin     f1 ori (sequence partly withheld): f1 bacteriophage origin of replication; arrow indicates direction of (+) strand synthesis
    761..865     +  promoter       AmpR promoter: bla
    866..1726    +  CDS            AmpR: β-lactamase; bla; confers resistance to ampicillin, carbenicillin, and related antibiotics
   1897..2485    +  rep_origin     ori: high-copy-number ColE1/pMB1/pBR322/pUC origin of replication
   2668..2760    +  CDS            lacI (fragment): lac repressor; lacI; The lac repressor binds to the lac operator to inhibit transcription in E. coli. This inhibition can be relieved by adding lactose or isopropyl-β-D-thiogalactopyranoside (IPTG).
   2773..2794    +  protein_bind   CAP binding site: CAP binding activates transcription in the presence of cAMP. E. coli catabolite activator protein
   2809..2839    +  promoter       lac promoter: promoter for the E. coli lac operon
   2847..2863    +  protein_bind   lac operator: The lac repressor binds to the lac operator to inhibit transcription in E. coli. This inhibition can be relieved by adding lactose or isopropyl-β-D-thiogalactopyranoside (IPTG). lac repressor encoded by lacI
   2908..2926    +  promoter       T3 promoter: promoter for bacteriophage T3 RNA polymerase
   2954..3180    +  promoter       RSV promoter: Rous sarcoma virus enhancer/promoter
   3181..3361    +  LTR            5' LTR (truncated): truncated 5' long terminal repeat (LTR) from HIV-1
   3408..3533    +  misc_feature   HIV-1 Ψ: packaging signal of human immunodeficiency virus type 1
   3517..3880    +  CDS            HIV-1 gag (fragment): gag protein from human immunodeficiency virus 1; gag
   4026..4259    +  misc_feature   RRE: The Rev response element (RRE) of HIV-1 allows for Rev-dependent mRNA export from the nucleus to the cytoplasm.
   4636..4736    +  CDS            Rev (fragment): human immunodeficiency virus 1 (HIV-1) Rev protein; rev; enhances nuclear export of unspliced and incompletely spliced viral mRNAs
   4755..4872    +  misc_feature   cPPT/CTS: central polypurine tract and central termination sequence of HIV-1
   4906..5307    +  promoter       SFFV promoter: spleen focus-forming virus long terminal repeat (LTR) promoter
   5317..5340    +  misc_feature   MCS (fragment): pBluescript multiple cloning site
   5365..7503    +  CDS            ZBTB1: ZBTB1_HUMAN - Also known as KIAA0997. Experimental evidence at protein level: Swiss-Prot protein existence level 1. Acts as a transcriptional repressor (PubMed:20797634). Represses cAMP-responsive element (CRE)-mediated transcriptional activation (PubMed:21706167). In addition, has a role in translesion DNA synthesis. Requires for UV-inducible RAD18 loading, PCNA monoubiquitination, POLH recruitment to replication factories and efficient translesion DNA synthesis (PubMed:24657165). Plays a key role in the transcriptional regulation of T lymphocyte development (By similarity). From Homo sapiens
   7514..7539    +  misc_feature   MCS (fragment): pBluescript multiple cloning site
   7539..7598    +  CDS            S (fragment): HBSAG_WHV6 - Experimental evidence at transcript level: Swiss-Prot protein existence level 2. The middle envelope protein plays an important role in the budding of the virion. It is involved in the induction of budding in a nucleocapsid independent way. In this process the majority of envelope proteins bud to form subviral lipoprotein particles of 22 nm of diameter that do not contain a nucleocapsid (By similarity). From Woodchuck hepatitis B virus (isolate w64/pWS23) (WHV).
   7730..8133    +  misc_feature   WPRE: woodchuck hepatitis virus posttranscriptional regulatory element
   8191..8250    +  CDS            nef (fragment): NEF_HV1Z2 - Experimental evidence at protein level: Swiss-Prot protein existence level 1. Extracellular Nef protein targets CD4(+) T-lymphocytes for apoptosis by interacting with CXCR4 surface receptors. From Human immunodeficiency virus type 1 group M subtype D (isolate Z2/CDC-Z34) (HIV-1).
   8252..8485    +  LTR            3' LTR (ΔU3): self-inactivating 3' long terminal repeat (LTR) from HIV-1
   8557..8678    +  polyA_signal   SV40 poly(A) signal: SV40 polyadenylation signal
   8697..8718    +  rep_origin     SV40 ori (fragment): SV40 origin of replication
   8718..73      +  rep_origin     SV40 ori (across the origin): SV40 origin of replication
