[The description below was written by a language model from this plasmid's Addgene catalogue record and pLannotate feature annotations shown in this document.]
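Description:
SFFV-ZBTB1-Brd 227 is a lentiviral transfer plasmid built on the SFFV-MCS backbone for expressing human ZBTB1, a zinc finger and BTB domain transcription factor annotated as a transcriptional repressor with a role in T lymphocyte development. It is maintained in E. coli through a high-copy ColE1/pUC-type origin with ampicillin selection (AmpR under its own bla promoter). The bacterial portion also retains pBluescript-like remnants, including an f1 origin, lacZα and lac regulatory fragments, and T7 and T3 promoters. No mammalian selection marker or fluorescent reporter appears in the feature table.

The viral cassette has a third-generation, self-inactivating layout. An RSV promoter replaces the U3 of a truncated HIV-1 5' LTR to drive genomic RNA production in packaging cells. It is followed by the Ψ packaging signal with a gag fragment, the RRE for Rev-dependent nuclear export, and the cPPT/CTS, which aids nuclear import of the reverse-transcribed genome. Internally, the spleen focus-forming virus LTR promoter, commonly chosen for strong expression in haematopoietic cells, drives the ZBTB1 coding sequence, which was cloned between flanking restriction sites in the multiple cloning site. A WPRE downstream enhances transcript stability and expression, and the cassette ends with a ΔU3 3' LTR and an SV40 polyadenylation signal, with SV40 origin sequence beyond it.

According to the depositor, a construct-specific barcode sits in an XbaI site after the WPRE; it is not annotated in the feature table. In that position it would be carried on the SFFV-driven transcript, so that the delivered factor could be identified by sequencing. The plasmid belongs to a barcoded transcription factor collection for combinatorial screening of immune cell reprogramming.
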