Addgene plasmid #219170: SFFV-ZBTB1-Brd 227
Purpose: Transcription factor ZBTB1 with a specific barcode assigned.
Depositing lab: Filipe Pereira. Depositing organization: Center for Neuroscience and Cell Biology, University of Coimbra. Publication: A combinatorial transcription factor screening platform for immune cell reprogramming. Kurochkin I, Altman AR, Caiado I, Pertiga-Cabral D, Halitzki E, Minaeva M, Zimmermannova O, Henriques-Oliveira L, Klein D, Nair M, Oliveira D, Cajal LR, Knittel R, Feick C, Ringner M, Martin M, Cirovic B, Pires CF, Rosa FF, Sitnicka E, Theis FJ, Pereira CF. Cell Syst. 2026 Jan 21;17(1):101457. doi: 10.1016/j.cels.2025.101457. Epub 2026 Jan 14. PubMed 41539305.
Backbone
  Vector backbone: SFFV-MCS
  Backbone size w/o insert (bp): 6638
  Vector type: Lentiviral
Growth in bacteria
  Bacterial resistance: Ampicillin, 100 μg/mL
  Growth temperature: 37°C
  Growth strain: NEB Stable
  Copy number: High Copy
Gene/Insert
  Gene/Insert name: ZBTB1
  Species: H. sapiens (human)
  Insert size (bp): 2142
  Entrez Gene: ZBTB1 (a.k.a. ZNF909, KIAA0997)
  Promoter: The spleen focus-forming virus (SFFV) promoter
  Cloning method: Restriction Enzyme; 5′ cloning site Bsp119I (not destroyed); 3′ cloning site BstHI (not destroyed)
Terms and licenses: Academic/Nonprofit Terms; Industry Terms: Not Available to Industry
Depositor comments: Barcode sequence cloned into XbaI restriction site. Design of plasmid is as follows: SFFV-[TF sequence]-WPRE-[Barcode sequence].
How to cite: SFFV-ZBTB1-Brd 227 was a gift from Filipe Pereira (Addgene plasmid # 219170 ; http://n2t.net/addgene:219170 ; RRID:Addgene_219170)
