>Addgene plasmid #219170 | SFFV-ZBTB1-Brd 227 | depositor partial sequence | sequence record 427990 | TF ORF
ATGGCAAAGCCCAGCCACAGCAGCTATGTCCTTCAGCAGCTAAACAACCAAAGAGAATGGGGTTTTCTCT
GTGACTGCTGTATTGCAATTGATGACATTTACTTTCAAGCACACAAGGCAGTTCTAGCTGCCTGTAGCTC
CTATTTTAGAATGTTTTTCATGAACCATCAGCATAGTACTGCACAACTGAATCTCAGCAACATGAAAATT
AGTGCAGAATGTTTTGATCTCATTTTGCAGTTTATGTATTTAGGAAAAATTATGACAGCTCCCTCCAGTT
TTGAGCAGTTTAAAGTGGCAATGAACTACCTACAGCTATACAATGTTCCTGACTGTTTAGAAGACATCCA
GGATGCAGATTGTTCTAGTTCAAAATGTTCCTCTTCTGCTTCCAGCAAACAGAACAGCAAAATGATATTT
GGGGTAAGAATGTATGAAGATACTGTGGCTCGAAATGGCAATGAAGCCAACAGGTGGTGTGCAGAGCCAA
GTTCAACGGTAAATACACCACATAATAGAGAGGCTGATGAAGAGTCTTTACAATTAGGTAATTTTCCTGA
GCCACTATTTGATGTATGTAAAAAAAGTTCCGTGTCCAAATTATCTACTCCAAAAGAACGTGTGTCAAGA
CGCTTTGGGCGGAGTTTTACCTGTGATAGCTGTGGATTTGGCTTTAGCTGTGAAAAATTATTAGATGAGC
ATGTGCTAACCTGTACTAACAGACATTTATACCAAAACACAAGATCTTACCATAGAATAGTAGATATTAG
AGATGGAAAAGACAGTAACATCAAAGCTGAATTTGGTGAAAAAGATTCTTCCAAAACATTTTCTGCACAG
ACGGACAAATACAGAGGAGACACAAGCCAGGCTGCTGATGATTCAGCTTCAACCACTGGAAGCAGAAAAA
GTAGCACAGTGGAGTCTGAAATAGCAAGCGAAGAGAAAAGCAGAGCTGCTGAGAGGAAAAGGATTATTAT
TAAGATGGAGCCAGAAGATACTCCTACAGATGAACTGAAAGACTTTAACATTATTAAAGTTACTGATAAA
GACTGTAATGAATCCACTGACAATGATGAATTAGAAGATGAACCTGAAGAGCCATTTTATAGATACTATG
TTGAAGAAGATGTCAGCATAAAAAAAAGTGGTAGGAAAACTCTAAAACCTCGAATGTCAGTAAGTGCTGA
TGAAAGAGGTGGTTTAGAGAATATGAGGCCCCCTAACAACAGCAGTCCAGTACAAGAGGATGCTGAAAAT
GCATCTTGTGAGCTGTGTGGACTTACAATAACCGAGGAGGACCTGTCATCTCATTACTTAGCCAAACACA
TTGAAAATATCTGTGCATGTGGTAAATGTGGACAAATACTTGTAAAGGGTAGGCAGCTTCAGGAACATGC
TCAACGATGTGGCGAGCCCCAAGATCTGACCATGAATGGGTTAGGAAATACTGAGGAGAAAATGGACTTG
GAAGAGAATCCTGATGAGCAGTCCGAAATAAGAGATATGTTTGTTGAAATGCTGGATGATTTTAGGGACA
ATCATTACCAGATAAACAGTATCCAAAAAAAGCAGTTATTTAAACATTCTGCCTGCCCTTTTCGATGTCC
TAATTGTGGCCAGCGTTTTGAAACTGAAAATCTAGTGGTTGAACATATGTCTAGCTGCTTAGATCAAGAT
ATGTTTAAGAGTGCCATCATGGAAGAAAATGAAAGAGATCACAGACGAAAGCATTTTTGTAATCTGTGTG
GAAAAGGATTTTATCAGCGGTGTCACTTAAGAGAACACTATACTGTTCATACTAAGGAAAAACAGTTTGT
TTGTCAAACATGTGGAAAGCAGTTTTTAAGAGAGCGTCAGTTGCGACTGCACAATGATATGCACAAAGGC
ATGGCCAGGTATGTCTGTTCCATTTGTGATCAAGGAAACTTCAGAAAACATGACCATGTACGGCATATGA
TTTCTCATTTATCTGCTGGTGAGACTATATGCCAGGTCTGCTTTCAGATATTCCCAAATAATGAACAGTT
GGAGCAGCACATGGATGTTCATCTGTATACATGTGGAATATGTGGAGCAAAATTTAATTTGAGGAAAGAT
ATGAGATCACATTATAATGCCAAGCATTTGAAAAGAACCTGA
