>Addgene plasmid #219170 | SFFV-ZBTB1-Brd 227 | depositor partial sequence | sequence record 427991 | Barcode sequence
TGTACACTGTTTGTAGCGCT
